>Addgene plasmid #46414 | pGEX CblC-SH2 | depositor full sequence | sequence record 65549 | Full Sequence
ACGTTATCGACTGCACGGTGCACCAATGCTTCTGGCGTCAGGCAGCCATCGGAAGCTGTGGTATGGCTGT
GCAGGTCGTAAATCACTGCATAATTCGTGTCGCTCAAGGCGCACTCCCGTTCTGGATAATGTTTTTTGCG
CCGACATCATAACGGTTCTGGCAAATATTCTGAAATGAGCTGTTGACAATTAATCATCGGCTCGTATAAT
GTGTGGAATTGTGAGCGGATAACAATTTCACACAGGAAACAGTATTCATGTCCCCTATACTAGGTTATTG
GAAAATTAAGGGCCTTGTGCAACCCACTCGACTTCTTTTGGAATATCTTGAAGAAAAATATGAAGAGCAT
TTGTATGAGCGCGATGAAGGTGATAAATGGCGAAACAAAAAGTTTGAATTGGGTTTGGAGTTTCCCAATC
TTCCTTATTATATTGATGGTGATGTTAAATTAACACAGTCTATGGCCATCATACGTTATATAGCTGACAA
GCACAACATGTTGGGTGGTTGTCCAAAAGAGCGTGCAGAGATTTCAATGCTTGAAGGAGCGGTTTTGGAT
ATTAGATACGGTGTTTCGAGAATTGCATATAGTAAAGACTTTGAAACTCTCAAAGTTGATTTTCTTAGCA
AGCTACCTGAAATGCTGAAAATGTTCGAAGATCGTTTATGTCATAAAACATATTTAAATGGTGATCATGT
AACCCATCCTGACTTCATGTTGTATGACGCTCTTGATGTTGTTTTATACATGGACCCAATGTGCCTGGAT
GCGTTCCCAAAATTAGTTTGTTTTAAAAAACGTATTGAAGCTATCCCACAAATTGATAAGTACTTGAAAT
CCAGCAAGTATATAGCATGGCCTTTGCAGGGCTGGCAAGCCACGTTTGGTGGTGGCGACCATCCTCCAAA
ATCGGATCTGGAAGTTCTGTTCCAGGGGCCCCTGGGATCCTGGGGGCGACAGTGGGAAGAGGCCCGCGCC
CTGGGCCGGGCAGTCAGGATGCTGCAGCGCCTAGAAGAGCAATGCGTCGACCCCCGGCTGTCCGTGAGTC
CCCCTTCGCTGCGGGACCTGCTGCCCCGCACAGCGCAGCTGCTTCGAGAGGTGGCCCATTCTCGGCGGGC
GGCCGGCGGAGGCGGCCCCGGGGGTCCCGGCGGCTCTGGGGACTTTCTACTCATCTACCTGGCCAATCTG
GAGGCCAAGAGCAGGCAGGTGGCCGCGCTGCTGCCTCCCCGGGGCCGAAGGAGTGCCAACGACGAGCTCT
TCCGGGCGGGCTCCAGACTCAGGCGACAGCTGGCCAAGCTGGCCATCATCTTCAGCCACATGCACGCAGA
GCTGCACGCACTCTTCCCCGGGGGAAAGTACTGTGGACACATGTACCAGCTCACCAAGGCCCCCGCCCAC
ACCTTCTGGAGGGAAAGTTGCGGAGCCCGGTGTGTGCTGCCCTGGGCTGAGTTTGAGTCCCTCCTGGGCA
CCTGCCACCCTGTGGAACCAGGCTGCACAGCCCTGGCCTTGCGCACCACCATTGACCTCACCTGCAGCGG
GCACGTGTCCATCTTCGAGTTCGACGTCTTCACCAGGCTCTTTCAGCCATGGCCAACACTCCTCAAGAAC
TGGCAGCTCCTGGCAGTCAACCACCCAGGCTACATGGCCTTCCTCACCTATGATGAGGTCCAAGAGCGTC
TGCAGGCCTGCAGGGACAAGCCAGGCAGTTACATCTTCCGGCCCAGCTGTACTCGCCTGGGGCAGTGGGC
CATCGGCTATGTGAGCTCAGATGGCAGCATCCTGCAGACCATCCCTGCCAACAAACCCCTGTCCCAGGTG
CTCCTGGAGGGACAGAAGGACGGCTTCTACCTCTACCCAGATGGAAAGACCCACAACCCAGACCTGACTG
AGCTCGGCCAGGCAGAAGGAATTCATCGTGACGCAAGCTTGCTTGGTGGCGGTCTGAACGACATCTTCGA
GGCTCAGAAAATCGAATGGCACGAATAAGCGGCCGCATCGTGACTGACTGACGATCTGCCTCGCGCGTTT
CGGTGATGACGGTGAAAACCTCTGACACATGCAGCTCCCGGAGACGGTCACAGCTTGTCTGTAAGCGGAT
GCCGGGAGCAGACAAGCCCGTCAGGGCGCGTCAGCGGGTGTTGGCGGGTGTCGGGGCGCAGCCATGACCC
AGTCACGTAGCGATAGCGGAGTGTATAATTCTTGAAGACGAAAGGGCCTCGTGATACGCCTATTTTTATA
GGTTAATGTCATGATAATAATGGTTTCTTAGACGTCAGGTGGCACTTTTCGGGGAAATGTGCGCGGAACC
CCTATTTGTTTATTTTTCTAAATACATTCAAATATGTATCCGCTCATGAGACAATAACCCTGATAAATGC
TTCAATAATATTGAAAAAGGAAGAGTATGAGTATTCAACATTTCCGTGTCGCCCTTATTCCCTTTTTTGC
GGCATTTTGCCTTCCTGTTTTTGCTCACCCAGAAACGCTGGTGAAAGTAAAAGATGCTGAAGATCAGTTG
GGTGCACGAGTGGGTTACATCGAACTGGATCTCAACAGCGGTAAGATCCTTGAGAGTTTTCGCCCCGAAG
AACGTTTTCCAATGATGAGCACTTTTAAAGTTCTGCTATGTGGCGCGGTATTATCCCGTGTTGACGCCGG
GCAAGAGCAACTCGGTCGCCGCATACACTATTCTCAGAATGACTTGGTTGAGTACTCACCAGTCACAGAA
AAGCATCTTACGGATGGCATGACAGTAAGAGAATTATGCAGTGCTGCCATAACCATGAGTGATAACACTG
CGGCCAACTTACTTCTGACAACGATCGGAGGACCGAAGGAGCTAACCGCTTTTTTGCACAACATGGGGGA
TCATGTAACTCGCCTTGATCGTTGGGAACCGGAGCTGAATGAAGCCATACCAAACGACGAGCGTGACACC
ACGATGCCTGCAGCAATGGCAACAACGTTGCGCAAACTATTAACTGGCGAACTACTTACTCTAGCTTCCC
GGCAACAATTAATAGACTGGATGGAGGCGGATAAAGTTGCAGGACCACTTCTGCGCTCGGCCCTTCCGGC
TGGCTGGTTTATTGCTGATAAATCTGGAGCCGGTGAGCGTGGGTCTCGCGGTATCATTGCAGCACTGGGG
CCAGATGGTAAGCCCTCCCGTATCGTAGTTATCTACACGACGGGGAGTCAGGCAACTATGGATGAACGAA
ATAGACAGATCGCTGAGATAGGTGCCTCACTGATTAAGCATTGGTAACTGTCAGACCAAGTTTACTCATA
TATACTTTAGATTGATTTAAAACTTCATTTTTAATTTAAAAGGATCTAGGTGAAGATCCTTTTTGATAAT
CTCATGACCAAAATCCCTTAACGTGAGTTTTCGTTCCACTGAGCGTCAGACCCCGTAGAAAAGATCAAAG
GATCTTCTTGAGATCCTTTTTTTCTGCGCGTAATCTGCTGCTTGCAAACAAAAAAACCACCGCTACCAGC
GGTGGTTTGTTTGCCGGATCAAGAGCTACCAACTCTTTTTCCGAAGGTAACTGGCTTCAGCAGAGCGCAG
ATACCAAATACTGTCCTTCTAGTGTAGCCGTAGTTAGGCCACCACTTCAAGAACTCTGTAGCACCGCCTA
CATACCTCGCTCTGCTAATCCTGTTACCAGTGGCTGCTGCCAGTGGCGATAAGTCGTGTCTTACCGGGTT
GGACTCAAGACGATAGTTACCGGATAAGGCGCAGCGGTCGGGCTGAACGGGGGGTTCGTGCACACAGCCC
AGCTTGGAGCGAACGACCTACACCGAACTGAGATACCTACAGCGTGAGCTATGAGAAAGCGCCACGCTTC
CCGAAGGGAGAAAGGCGGACAGGTATCCGGTAAGCGGCAGGGTCGGAACAGGAGAGCGCACGAGGGAGCT
TCCAGGGGGAAACGCCTGGTATCTTTATAGTCCTGTCGGGTTTCGCCACCTCTGACTTGAGCGTCGATTT
TTGTGATGCTCGTCAGGGGGGCGGAGCCTATGGAAAAACGCCAGCAACGCGGCCTTTTTACGGTTCCTGG
CCTTTTGCTGGCCTTTTGCTCACATGTTCTTTCCTGCGTTATCCCCTGATTCTGTGGATAACCGTATTAC
CGCCTTTGAGTGAGCTGATACCGCTCGCCGCAGCCGAACGACCGAGCGCAGCGAGTCAGTGAGCGAGGAA
GCGGAAGAGCGCCTGATGCGGTATTTTCTCCTTACGCATCTGTGCGGTATTTCACACCGCATAAATTCCG
ACACCATCGAATGGTGCAAAACCTTTCGCGGTATGGCATGATAGCGCCCGGAAGAGAGTCAATTCAGGGT
GGTGAATGTGAAACCAGTAACGTTATACGATGTCGCAGAGTATGCCGGTGTCTCTTATCAGACCGTTTCC
CGCGTGGTGAACCAGGCCAGCCACGTTTCTGCGAAAACGCGGGAAAAAGTGGAAGCGGCGATGGCGGAGC
TGAATTACATTCCCAACCGCGTGGCACAACAACTGGCGGGCAAACAGTCGTTGCTGATTGGCGTTGCCAC
CTCCAGTCTGGCCCTGCACGCGCCGTCGCAAATTGTCGCGGCGATTAAATCTCGCGCCGATCAACTGGGT
GCCAGCGTGGTGGTGTCGATGGTAGAACGAAGCGGCGTCGAAGCCTGTAAAGCGGCGGTGCACAATCTTC
TCGCGCAACGCGTCAGTGGGCTGATCATTAACTATCCGCTGGATGACCAGGATGCCATTGCTGTGGAAGC
TGCCTGCACTAATGTTCCGGCGTTATTTCTTGATGTCTCTGACCAGACACCCATCAACAGTATTATTTTC
TCCCATGAAGACGGTACGCGACTGGGCGTGGAGCATCTGGTCGCATTGGGTCACCAGCAAATCGCGCTGT
TAGCGGGCCCATTAAGTTCTGTCTCGGCGCGTCTGCGTCTGGCTGGCTGGCATAAATATCTCACTCGCAA
TCAAATTCAGCCGATAGCGGAACGGGAAGGCGACTGGAGTGCCATGTCCGGTTTTCAACAAACCATGCAA
ATGCTGAATGAGGGCATCGTTCCCACTGCGATGCTGGTTGCCAACGATCAGATGGCGCTGGGCGCAATGC
GCGCCATTACCGAGTCCGGGCTGCGCGTTGGTGCGGATATCTCGGTAGTGGGATACGACGATACCGAAGA
CAGCTCATGTTATATCCCGCCGTCAACCACCATCAAACAGGATTTTCGCCTGCTGGGGCAAACCAGCGTG
GACCGCTTGCTGCAACTCTCTCAGGGCCAGGCGGTGAAGGGCAATCAGCTGTTGCCCGTCTCACTGGTGA
AAAGAAAAACCACCCTGGCGCCCAATACGCAAACCGCCTCTCCCCGCGCGTTGGCCGATTCATTAATGCA
GCTGGCACGACAGGTTTCCCGACTGGAAAGCGGGCAGTGAGCGCAACGCAATTAATGTGAGTTAGCTCAC
TCATTAGGCACCCCAGGCTTTACACTTTATGCTTCCGGCTCGTATGTTGTGTGGAATTGTGAGCGGATAA
CAATTTCACACAGGAAACAGCTATGACCATGATTACGGATTCACTGGCCGTCGTTTTACAACGTCGTGAC
TGGGAAAACCCTGGCGTTACCCAACTTAATCGCCTTGCAGCACATCCCCCTTTCGCCAGCTGGCGTAATA
GCGAAGAGGCCCGCACCGATCGCCCTTCCCAACAGTTGCGCAGCCTGAATGGCGAATGGCGCTTTGCCTG
GTTTCCGGCACCAGAAGCGGTGCCGGAAAGCTGGCTGGAGTGCGATCTTCCTGAGGCCGATACTGTCGTC
GTCCCCTCAAACTGGCAGATGCACGGTTACGATGCGCCCATCTACACCAACGTAACCTATCCCATTACGG
TCAATCCGCCGTTTGTTCCCACGGAGAATCCGACGGGTTGTTACTCGCTCACATTTAATGTTGATGAAAG
CTGGCTACAGGAAGGCCAGACGCGAATTATTTTTGATGGCGTTGGAATT
Features (pLannotate 1.2.2; 18 found; start..end, strand, type, name):
      6..107     -  CDS            yciV (fragment): RNAAM_ECOLI - Also known as trpH From Escherichia coli (strain K12).
    183..211     +  promoter       tac promoter: strong E. coli promoter; hybrid between the trp and lac UV5 promoters
    219..235     +  protein_bind   lac operator: The lac repressor binds to the lac operator to inhibit transcription in E. coli. This inhibition can be relieved by adding lactose or isopropyl-β-D-thiogalactopyranoside (IPTG). lac repressor encoded by lacI
    258..911     +  CDS            GST26_SCHJA: Experimental evidence at protein level: Swiss-Prot protein existence level 1. GST isoenzymes appear to play a central role in the parasite detoxification system. Other functions are also suspected including a role in increasing the solubility of haematin in the parasite gut. From Schistosoma japonicum (Blood fluke).
    951..1907    +  CDS            CBLC (fragment): CBLC_HUMAN - Also known as CBL3, RNF57. Experimental evidence at protein level: Swiss-Prot protein existence level 1. Acts as an E3 ubiquitin-protein ligase, which accepts ubiquitin from specific E2 ubiquitin-conjugating enzymes, and then transfers it to substrates promoting their degradation by the proteasome. Functionally coupled with the E2 ubiquitin-protein ligases UB2D1, UB2D2 and UB2D3. Regulator of EGFR mediated signal transduction; upon EGF activation, ubiquitinates EGFR. Isoform 1, but not isoform 2, inhibits EGF stimulated MAPK1 activation. Promotes ubiquitination of SRC phosphorylat
   1944..1985    +  CDS            AviTag™ (fragment): peptide tag that allows for enzymatic biotinylation
   2016..2055    +  CDS            rop (fragment): Rop protein, which maintains plasmids at low copy number; rop
   2157..2197    +  misc_feature   bom (fragment): basis of mobility region from pBR322
   2302..2406    +  promoter       AmpR promoter: bla
   2407..3267    +  CDS            AmpR: β-lactamase; bla; confers resistance to ampicillin, carbenicillin, and related antibiotics
   3438..4026    +  rep_origin     ori: high-copy-number ColE1/pMB1/pBR322/pUC origin of replication
   4212..4263    -  misc_feature   bom (fragment): basis of mobility region from pBR322
   4270..4347    +  promoter       lacIq promoter: lacI (mutant); In the lacIq allele, a single base change in the promoter boosts expression of the lacI gene about 10-fold.
   4348..5430    +  CDS            lacI: lac repressor; lacI; The lac repressor binds to the lac operator to inhibit transcription in E. coli. This inhibition can be relieved by adding lactose or isopropyl-β-D-thiogalactopyranoside (IPTG).
   5443..5464    +  protein_bind   CAP binding site: CAP binding activates transcription in the presence of cAMP. E. coli catabolite activator protein
   5479..5509    +  promoter       lac promoter: promoter for the E. coli lac operon
   5517..5533    +  protein_bind   lac operator: The lac repressor binds to the lac operator to inhibit transcription in E. coli. This inhibition can be relieved by adding lactose or isopropyl-β-D-thiogalactopyranoside (IPTG). lac repressor encoded by lacI
   5553..5726    +  CDS            lacZα: LacZα fragment of β-galactosidase; lacZ fragment
