[The description below was written by a language model from this plasmid's Addgene catalogue record and pLannotate feature annotations shown in this document.]
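Description:
pGEX CblC-SH2 is a bacterial expression plasmid built on the pGEX6P1 backbone for producing a GST-tagged fragment of human CBLC (also called CBL-3 or RNF57) in E. coli. The plasmid replicates from a ColE1/pBR322-type origin and is selected with ampicillin through the β-lactamase gene. The catalogue lists it as low copy, although the annotation software labels the origin generically as high-copy and detects only short fragments of rop and the bom region. The annotated sequence record is about 6 kb, which fits the stated backbone of roughly 4.9 kb plus an insert of about 970 bp.

Expression is driven by the tac promoter, a strong trp/lac hybrid, followed by a lac operator. The plasmid also carries lacI under the lacIq promoter, so transcription stays repressed until it is induced with IPTG. The open reading frame begins with Schistosoma japonicum glutathione S-transferase, followed according to the catalogue by a PreScission protease site that allows the GST moiety to be removed; this site is not separately annotated in the feature table. Next comes the CBLC fragment, amino acids 8–326, cloned between BamHI and EcoRI sites that both remain intact. A C-terminal AviTag follows, which permits site-specific enzymatic biotinylation. The depositor gives the fusion protein mass as about 58.3 kDa.

As the name indicates, the insert covers the SH2-containing portion of CBLC rather than the full E3 ubiquitin ligase. The associated publication concerns high-throughput phosphotyrosine profiling with SH2 domains, so the purified fusion protein is presumably intended as a probe for phosphotyrosine-containing binding sites, with GST and the biotinylatable tag available for purification and detection.
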