Addgene plasmid #46414: pGEX CblC-SH2
Depositing lab: Bruce Mayer. Depositing organization: University of Connecticut Health Center. Publication: High-throughput phosphotyrosine profiling using SH2 domains. Machida K, Thompson CM, Dierck K, Jablonowski K, Karkkainen S, Liu B, Zhang H, Nash PD, Newman DK, Nollau P, Pawson T, Renkema GH, Saksela K, Schiller MR, Shin DG, Mayer BJ. Mol Cell. 2007 Jun 22;26(6):899-915. 10.1016/j.molcel.2007.05.031 PubMed 17588523.
Backbone
  Vector backbone: pGEX6P1
  Backbone manufacturer: GE Healthcare Biosciences
  Backbone size w/o insert (bp): 4900
  Vector type: Bacterial Expression
Growth in bacteria
  Bacterial resistance: Ampicillin, 100 μg/mL
  Growth temperature: 37°C
  Growth strain: DH5alpha
  Copy number: Low Copy
Gene/Insert
  Gene/Insert name: Cblc CBLC (alt names: CBL-3; RNF57;; CBL-SL; CBLC)
  Species: H. sapiens (human)
  Insert size (bp): 970
  Mutation: contains amino acids 8-326
  Entrez Gene: CBLC (a.k.a. CBL-3, CBL-SL, RNF57)
  Promoter: Tac
  Tag / fusion protein: GST (N terminal on backbone); PreScission (N terminal on backbone); AviTag (C terminal on backbone)
  Cloning method: Restriction Enzyme; 5′ cloning site BamHI (not destroyed); 3′ cloning site EcoRI (not destroyed)
  Sequencing primers: 5′ pGEX-5; 3′ pGEX-3
Terms and licenses: Academic/Nonprofit Terms; Industry Terms: Not Available to Industry
Depositor comments: The molecular weight of the GST fusion protein is approximately 58.3 kDa
How to cite: pGEX CblC-SH2 was a gift from Bruce Mayer (Addgene plasmid # 46414 ; http://n2t.net/addgene:46414 ; RRID:Addgene_46414)
