>Addgene plasmid #46414 | pGEX CblC-SH2 | depositor partial sequence | sequence record 65550 | Insert sequence
GGATCCTGGGGGCGACAGTGGGAAGAGGCCCGCGCCCTGGGCCGGGCAGTCAGGATGCTGCAGCGCCTAG
AAGAGCAATGCGTCGACCCCCGGCTGTCCGTGAGTCCCCCTTCGCTGCGGGACCTGCTGCCCCGCACAGC
GCAGCTGCTTCGAGAGGTGGCCCATTCTCGGCGGGCGGCCGGCGGAGGCGGCCCCGGGGGTCCCGGCGGC
TCTGGGGACTTTCTACTCATCTACCTGGCCAATCTGGAGGCCAAGAGCAGGCAGGTGGCCGCGCTGCTGC
CTCCCCGGGGCCGAAGGAGTGCCAACGACGAGCTCTTCCGGGCGGGCTCCAGACTCAGGCGACAGCTGGC
CAAGCTGGCCATCATCTTCAGCCACATGCACGCAGAGCTGCACGCACTCTTCCCCGGGGGAAAGTACTGT
GGACACATGTACCAGCTCACCAAGGCCCCCGCCCACACCTTCTGGAGGGAAAGTTGCGGAGCCCGGTGTG
TGCTGCCCTGGGCTGAGTTTGAGTCCCTCCTGGGCACCTGCCACCCTGTGGAACCAGGCTGCACAGCCCT
GGCCTTGCGCACCACCATTGACCTCACCTGCAGCGGGCACGTGTCCATCTTCGAGTTCGACGTCTTCACC
AGGCTCTTTCAGCCATGGCCAACACTCCTCAAGAACTGGCAGCTCCTGGCAGTCAACCACCCAGGCTACA
TGGCCTTCCTCACCTATGATGAGGTCCAAGAGCGTCTGCAGGCCTGCAGGGACAAGCCAGGCAGTTACAT
CTTCCGGCCCAGCTGTACTCGCCTGGGGCAGTGGGCCATCGGCTATGTGAGCTCAGATGGCAGCATCCTG
CAGACCATCCCTGCCAACAAACCCCTGTCCCAGGTGCTCCTGGAGGGACAGAAGGACGGCTTCTACCTCT
ACCCAGATGGAAAGACCCACAACCCAGACCTGACTGAGCTCGGCCAGGCAGAAGGAATTC
