>Addgene plasmid #46414 | pGEX CblC-SH2 | addgene partial sequence | sequence record 66791 | pGEX5
AGTTCTGTTCCAGGGGCCCCTGGGATCCTGGGGGCGACAGTGGGAAGAGGCCCGCGCCCTGGGCCGGGCA
GTCAGGATGCTGCAGCGCCTAGAAGAGCAATGCGTCGACCCCCGGCTGTCCGTGAGTCCCCCTTCGCTGC
GGGACCTGCTGCCCCGCACAGCGCAGCTGCTTCGAGAGGTGGCCCATTCTCGGCGGGCGGCCGGCGGAGG
CGGCCCCGGGGGTCCCGGCGGCTCTGGGGACTTTCTACTCATCTACCTGGCCAATCTGGAGGCCAAGAGC
AGGCAGGTGGCCGCGCTGCTGCCTCCCCGGGGCCGAAGGAGTGCCAACGACGAGCTCTTCCGGGCGGGCT
CCAGACTCAGGCGACAGCTGGCCAAGCTGGCCATCATCTTCAGCCACATGCACGCAGAGCTGCACGCACT
CTTCCCCGGGGGAAAGTACTGTGGACACATGTACCAGCTCACCAAGGCCCCCGCCCACACCTTCTGGAGG
GAAAGTTGCGGAGCCCGGTGTGTGCTGCCCTGGGCTGAGTTTGAGTCCCTCCTGGGCACCTGCCACCCTG
TGGAACCAGGCTGCACAGCCCTGGCCTTGCGCACCACCATTGACCTCACCTGCAGCGGGCACGTGTCCAT
CTTCGAGTTCGACGTCTTCACCAGGCTCTTTCAGCCATGGCCAACACTCCTCAAGAACTGGCAGCTCCTG
GCAGTCAACCACCCAGGCTACATGGCCTTCCTCACCTATGATGAGGTCCAAGAGCGTCTGCAGGCCTGCA
GGGACAAGCCAGGCAGTTACATCTTCCGGCCCAGCTGTACTCGCCTGGGGCAGTGGGCCATCGGCTATGT
GAGCTCAGATGGCAGCATCCTG
